>Addgene plasmid #187507 | CD_mTurquoise2 | addgene full sequence | sequence record 368867 | Addgene NGS Result
GGTGATATAGACGTTGTCGCTAAAGTAGTTGTACTCCAGCTTGTGCCCCAGGATGTTGCCGTCCTCCTTG
AAGTCGATGCCCTTCAGCTCGATGCGGTTCACCAGGGTGTCGCCCTCGAACTTCACCTCGGCGCGGGTCT
TGTAGTTGCCGTCGTCCTTGAAGAAGATGGTGCGCTCCTGGACGTAGCCTTCGGGCATGGCGGACTTGAA
GAAGTCGTGCTGCTTCATGTGGTCGGGGTAGCGGGCGAAGCACTGCACGCCCCAGGACAGGGTGGTCACG
AGGGTGGGCCAGGGCACGGGCAGCTTGCCGGTGGTGCAGATGAACTTCAGGGTCAGCTTGCCGTAGGTGG
CATCGCCCTCGCCCTCGCCGGACACGCTGAACTTGTGGCCGTTTACGTCGCCGTCCAGCTCGACCAGGAT
GGGCACCACCCCGGTGAACAGCTCCTCGCCCTTGCTCACCATTTGAGACCTGAGACGAGACGAGACAGCC
TGAGAATGGATGCGAGTAATGAGCTCGGCACAAAATCACCACTCGATACAGGCAGCCCATCAGTCCGGGA
CGGCGTCAGCGGGAGAGCCGTTGTAAGGCGGCAGACTTTGCTCATGTTACCGATGCTATTCGGAAGAACG
GCAACTAAGCTGCCGGGTTTGAAACACGGATGATCTCGCGGAGGGTAGCATGTTGATTGTAACGATGACA
GAGCGTTGCTGCCTGTGATCACCGCTCCTCTAGAGTCGACTTGCAGGCATGCAAGCTTAGCAAGCGAACC
GGAATTGCCAGCTGGGGCGCCCTCTGGTAAGGTTGGGAAGCCCTGCAAAGTAAACTGGATGGCTTTCTTG
CCGCCAAGGATCTGATGGCGCAGGGGATCAATATCTGATCAAGAGACAGGATGAGGATCGTTTCGCATGA
GGGAAGCGGTGATCGCCGAAGTATCGACTCAACTATCAGAGGTAGTTGGCGTCATCGAGCGCCATCTCGA
ACCGACGTTGCTGGCCGTACATTTGTACGGCTCCGCAGTGGATGGCGGCCTGAAGCCACACAGTGATATT
GATTTGCTGGTTACGGTGACCGTAAGGCTTGATGAAACAACGCGGCGAGCTTTGATCAACGACCTTTTGG
AAACTTCGGCTTCCCCTGGAGAGAGTGAGATTCTCCGCGCTGTAGAAGTCACCATTGTTGTGCACGACGA
CATCATTCCGTGGCGTTATCCAGCTAAGCGCGAACTGCAATTTGGAGAATGGCAGCGCAATGACATTCTT
GCTGGTATCTTCGAGCCAGCCACGATCGACATTGATCTGGCTATCTTGCTGACAAAAGCAAGAGAACATA
GCGTTGCCTTGGTAGGTCCAGCGGCGGAGGAACTCTTTGATCCGGTTCCTGAACAGGATCTATTTGAGGC
GCTAAATGAAACCTTAACGCTATGGAACTCGCCGCCCGACTGGGCTGGCGATGAGCGAAATGTAGTGCTT
ACGTTGTCCCGCATTTGGTACAGCGCAGTAACCGGCAAAATCGCGCCGAAGGATGTCGCTGCCGACTGGG
CAATGGAGCGCCTGCCGGCCCAGTATCAGCCCGTCATACTTGAAGCTAGACAGGCTTATCTTGGACAAGA
AGAAGATCGCTTGGCCTCGCGCGCAGATCAGTTGGAAGAATTTGTCCACTACGTGAAAGGCGAGATCACC
AAGGTAGTCGGCAAATAATAATCACCTAGAATGCATGACCAAAATCCCTTAACGTGAGTTTTCGTTCCAC
TGAGCGTCAGACCCCGTAGAAAAGATCAAAGGATCTTCTTGAGATCCTTTTTTTCTGCGCGTAATCTGCT
GCTTGCAAACAAAAAAACCACCGCTACCAGCGGTGGTTTGTTTGCCGGATCAAGAGCTACCAACTCTTTT
TCCGAAGGTAACTGGCTTCAGCAGAGCGCAGATACCAAATACTGTTCTTCTAGTGTAGCCGTAGTTAGGC
CACCACTTCAAGAACTCTGTAGCACCGCCTACATACCTCGCTCTGCTAATCCTGTTACCAGTGGCTGCTG
CCAGTGGCGATAAGTCGTGTCTTACCGGGTTGGACTCAAGACGATAGTTACCGGATAAGGCGCAGCGGTC
GGGCTGAACGGGGGGTTCGTGCACACAGCCCAGCTTGGAGCGAACGACCTACACCGAACTGAGATACCTA
CAGCGTGAGCTATGAGAAAGCGCCACGCTTCCCGAAGGGAGAAAGGCGGACAGGTATCCGGTAAGCGGCA
GGGTCGGAACAGGAGAGCGCACGAGGGAGCTTCCAGGGGGAAACGCCTGGTATCTTTATAGTCCTGTCGG
GTTTCGCCACCTCTGACTTGAGCGTCGATTTTTGTGATGCTCGTCAGGGGGGCGGAGCCTATGGAAAAAC
GCCAGCAACGCGGCCTTTTTACGGTTCCTGGCCTTTTGCTGGCCTTTTGCTCACATGTTCTTTCCTGCGT
TATCCCCTGATTCTGTGGGTGGAAGGGCTCGGAGTTGTGGTAATCTATGTATCCTGGTGGTCTCTACCTG
ACTTGTACAGCTCGTCCATGCCGAGAGTGATCCCGGCGGCGGTCACGAACTCCAGCAGGACCATGTGATC
GCGCTTCTCGTTGGGGTCTTTGCTCAGCTTGGACTGGGTGCTCAGGTAGTGGTTGTCGGGCAGCAGCACG
GGGCCGTCGCCGATGGGGGTGTTCTGCTGGTAGTGGTCGGCGAGCTGCACGCCGCCGTCCTCGATGTTGT
GGCGGATCTTGAAGTTGGCCTTGATGCCGTTCTTCTGCTTGTCGGC
Features (pLannotate 1.2.2; 5 found; start..end, strand, type, name):
    726..758     +  misc_feature   MCS (fragment): pUC18/19 multiple cloning site
    759..875     +  CDS            tnpA (fragment): TN5P_ECOLX - Also known as tnp. Experimental evidence at protein level: Swiss-Prot protein existence level 1. Mediates transposition of transposon Tn5 by a 'cut and paste' mechanism. First, the monomeric transposase binds the 19 bp inverted DNA repeats flanking the transposon. Then, dimerization of the DNA- bound transposase creates a synaptic DNA complex. After nicking of the first DNA strand, excision of the transposon proceeds through a series of intermediates. The transposase then mediates the insertion of the transposon at a new site by strand transfer. The activity of the wild- type tran
    907..1695    +  CDS            aadA: S3AD_ECOLX - Experimental evidence at protein level: Swiss-Prot protein existence level 1. Mediates bacterial resistance to the antibiotics streptomycin and spectinomycin. From Escherichia coli.
   1789..2377    +  rep_origin     ori: high-copy-number ColE1/pMB1/pBR322/pUC origin of replication
   2522..462     -  CDS            mTurquoise2 (across the origin): mTurquoise2 is a basic (constitutively fluorescent) cyan fluorescent protein published in 2012, derived from Aequorea victoria. It is reported to be a rapidly-maturing monomer with very low acid sensitivity.
