[The description below was written by a language model from this plasmid's Addgene catalogue record and pLannotate feature annotations shown in this document.]
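Description:
CD_mTurquoise2 is a Level 0 (L0) donor part plasmid from the universal Loop assembly toolkit, a Type IIS restriction enzyme-based system for hierarchical DNA fabrication across different host kingdoms. It is built on the small pL0R backbone (the full sequence is about 2.8 kb) and is maintained in E. coli through a high-copy ColE1/pUC-type origin of replication. Selection relies on the aadA gene, which confers resistance to spectinomycin (and streptomycin). The automated annotation also picks up a short fragment of the pUC18/19 multiple cloning site and a short fragment matching the Tn5 transposase gene just upstream of aadA. These appear to be backbone remnants rather than functional elements.

The payload is a synthetic coding sequence for mTurquoise2, a monomeric, rapidly maturing cyan fluorescent protein derived from Aequorea victoria GFP, with low acid sensitivity. It lies on the reverse strand and spans the numbering origin of the circular record. The part was inserted via BsaI sites that were destroyed during cloning. The "CD" designation marks it as a coding-sequence part occupying the C-to-D position of the assembly syntax, so that its overhangs direct it into the CDS slot of a transcription unit.

No promoter, terminator or other expression elements for mTurquoise2 are annotated or listed, which fits its role as a parts donor rather than an expression vector. It is intended to be combined with promoter, untranslated-region and terminator L0 parts in higher-level Loop assembly reactions to build cyan fluorescent reporter cassettes for the chosen host.
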