Addgene plasmid #187507: CD_mTurquoise2
Purpose: L0 donor CD - CDS, mTurquoise2 cyan fluorescent protein
Depositing lab: Bernardo Pollak. Publication: Universal loop assembly: open, efficient and cross-kingdom DNA fabrication. Pollak B, Matute T, Nunez I, Cerda A, Lopez C, Vargas V, Kan A, Bielinski V, von Dassow P, Dupont CL, Federici F. Synth Biol (Oxf). 2020;5(1):ysaa001. doi: 10.1093/synbio/ysaa001. Epub 2020 Feb 5. PubMed 32161816.
Backbone
  Vector backbone: pL0R
  Vector type: Synthetic Biology
Growth in bacteria
  Bacterial resistance: Spectinomycin, 50 μg/mL
  Growth temperature: 37°C
  Growth strain: DH5alpha
  Copy number: High Copy
Gene/Insert
  Gene/Insert name: mTurquoise2
  Species: Synthetic
  Mutation: -
  Cloning method: Restriction Enzyme; 5′ cloning site BsaI (destroyed during cloning); 3′ cloning site BsaI (destroyed during cloning)
Terms and licenses: Academic/Nonprofit Terms; Industry Terms: Not Available to Industry
How to cite: CD_mTurquoise2 was a gift from Bernardo Pollak (Addgene plasmid # 187507)
